Addgene plasmid #112587: pGAT
Purpose: (Empty Backbone) Used for expression of protein in E. coli as Thrombin cleavable 6His-tag-GST fusions with a blunt end restriction site immediately after thrombin recognition sequence
Depositing lab: Marko Hyvönen & Johan Peränen. Depositing organization: Lab of Johan Peränen. Publication: T7 vectors with modified T7lac promoter for expression of proteins in Escherichia coli. Peranen J, Rikkonen M, Hyvonen M, Kaariainen L. Anal Biochem. 1996 May 1;236(2):371-3. S0003269796901876 PubMed 8660525.
Backbone
  Vector backbone: pBAT4
  Vector type: Bacterial Expression
  Tag / fusion protein: 6His-GST (N terminal on backbone)
Growth in bacteria
  Bacterial resistance: Ampicillin, 100 μg/mL
  Growth temperature: 37°C
  Growth strain: DH5alpha
  Copy number: High Copy
Gene/Insert
  Gene/Insert name: None
  Tag / fusion protein: 6His-GST (N terminal on backbone)
Terms and licenses: Academic/Nonprofit Terms; Industry Terms: Not Available to Industry
How to cite: pGAT was a gift from Marko Hyvönen & Johan Peränen (Addgene plasmid # 112587 ; http://n2t.net/addgene:112587 ; RRID:Addgene_112587)
