[The description below was written by a language model from this plasmid's Addgene catalogue record and pLannotate feature annotations shown in this document.]
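Description:
pGAT is an empty bacterial expression backbone derived from pBAT4, designed for producing proteins in E. coli as N-terminal 6His-GST fusions. It replicates from a high-copy ColE1/pUC-type origin and is selected with ampicillin through the bla (AmpR) gene and its own promoter. Only short remnants of the pBR322 rop and bom regions are annotated, which fits the high copy number in the catalogue entry. The f1/M13 phage origin appears as two fragments flanking the lacI cassette, so it seems to be interrupted by that insertion.

The expression cassette uses a T7 promoter directly followed by a lac operator (a T7lac arrangement) and the efficient ribosome binding site from phage T7 gene 10. Downstream are a 6xHis affinity tag and Schistosoma japonicum glutathione S-transferase. According to the catalogue, these are followed by a thrombin recognition sequence with a blunt-end restriction site immediately after it. A gene of interest can therefore be joined directly to the cleavage site, and thrombin can later remove the tags. The thrombin site and cloning sites are not annotated individually in the feature tables, but they would lie in the gap between GST and the T7 terminator, where a reverse-oriented SP6 promoter is also detected. A full-length lacI gene driven by the lacIq promoter supplies elevated repressor levels, keeping transcription off until IPTG is added. Expression requires a host that provides T7 RNA polymerase.

The two tags allow purification on either immobilised-metal or glutathione resins. The two sequence records (the depositor's and the repository's sequencing result) differ by a few nucleotides in length and in their numbering start, but they show the same feature organisation.
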