Features (pLannotate 1.2.2; 23 found; start..end, strand, type, name):
      1..19      +  promoter       T7 promoter: promoter for bacteriophage T7 RNA polymerase
     19..43      +  protein_bind   lac operator: The lac repressor binds to the lac operator to inhibit transcription in E. coli. This inhibition can be relieved by adding lactose or isopropyl-β-D-thiogalactopyranoside (IPTG). lac repressor encoded by lacI
     56..78      +  RBS            RBS: efficient ribosome binding site from bacteriophage T7 gene 10 (Olins and Rangwala, 1989)
     98..115     +  CDS            7xHis (fragment): 6xHis affinity tag
    134..785     +  CDS            GST (fragment): glutathione S-transferase from Schistosoma japonicum
    884..902     -  promoter       SP6 promoter: promoter for bacteriophage SP6 RNA polymerase
    917..966     +  CDS            SET1 (fragment): solubility-enhancement tag derived from T7 phage gene 10B
    974..1021    +  terminator     T7 terminator: transcription terminator for bacteriophage T7 RNA polymerase
   1050..1116    +  CDS            lacZα (fragment): LacZα fragment of β-galactosidase; lacZ fragment
   1120..1344    -  rep_origin     M13 ori (fragment) (sequence partly withheld): M13 bacteriophage origin of replication; arrow indicates direction of (+) strand synthesis
   1345..1365    -  misc_feature   MCS (fragment): pUC18/19 multiple cloning site
   1364..1382    -  promoter       lac UV5 promoter (fragment): E. coli lac promoter with an "up" mutation
   1397..1418    -  protein_bind   CAP binding site: CAP binding activates transcription in the presence of cAMP. E. coli catabolite activator protein
   1431..2513    -  CDS            lacI: lac repressor; lacI; The lac repressor binds to the lac operator to inhibit transcription in E. coli. This inhibition can be relieved by adding lactose or isopropyl-β-D-thiogalactopyranoside (IPTG).
   2514..2591    -  promoter       lacIq promoter: lacI (mutant); In the lacIq allele, a single base change in the promoter boosts expression of the lacI gene about 10-fold.
   2591..2609    -  misc_feature   MCS (fragment): pUC18/19 multiple cloning site
   2610..2843    -  rep_origin     f1 ori (fragment) (sequence partly withheld): f1 bacteriophage origin of replication; arrow indicates direction of (+) strand synthesis
   2846..2945    -  misc_feature   bom (fragment): basis of mobility region from pBR322
   3047..3082    -  CDS            rop (fragment): Rop protein, which maintains plasmids at low copy number; rop
   3177..3281    +  promoter       AmpR promoter: bla
   3282..4142    +  CDS            AmpR: β-lactamase; bla; confers resistance to ampicillin, carbenicillin, and related antibiotics
   4313..4901    +  rep_origin     ori: high-copy-number ColE1/pMB1/pBR322/pUC origin of replication
   5084..5140    +  CDS            lacI (fragment): lac repressor; lacI; The lac repressor binds to the lac operator to inhibit transcription in E. coli. This inhibition can be relieved by adding lactose or isopropyl-β-D-thiogalactopyranoside (IPTG).
>Addgene plasmid #112587 | pGAT | depositor full sequence | sequence record 212052 | Full Sequence
TAATACGACTCACTATAGGGAATTGTGAGCGGATAACAATTCCTCTAGAAATAATTTTGTTTAACTTTAA
GAAGGAGATATATCCATGAACACCATTCATCACCATCACCATCACAACACTAGTAGCAATTCCATGTCCC
CTATACTAGGTTATTGGAAAATTAAGGGCCTTGTGCAACCCACTCGACTTCTTTTGGAATATCTTGAAGA
AAAATATGAAGAGCATTTGTATGAGCGCGATGAAGGTGATAAATGGCGAAACAAAAAGTTTGAATTGGGT
TTGGAGTTTCCCAATCTTCCTTATTATATTGATGGTGATGTTAAATTAACACAGTCTATGGCCATCATAC
GTTATATAGCTGACAAGCACAACATGTTGGGTGGTTGTCCAAAAGAGCGTGCAGAGATTTCAATGCTTGA
AGGAGCGGTTTTGGATATTAGATACGGTGTTTCGAGAATTGCATATAGTAAAGACTTTGAAACTCTCAAA
GTTGATTTTCTTAGCAAGCTACCTGAAATGCTGAAAATGTTCGAAGATCGTTTATGTCATAAAACATATT
TAAATGGTGATCATGTAACCCATCCTGACTTCATGTTGTATGACGCTCTTGATGTTGTTTTATACATGGA
CCCAATGTGCCTGGATGCGTTCCCAAAATTAGTTTGTTTTAAAAAACGTATTGAAGCTATCCCACAAATT
GATAAGTACTTGAAATCCAGCAAGTATATAGCATGGCCTTTGCAGGGCTGGCAAGCCACGTTTGGTGGTG
GCGACCATCCTCCAACTAGTGGATCTGGTGGTGGTGGCGGCCGCCTGGTTCCGAGGCCTATCGGATCCAT
GGCTCGAGTTCCCGGGCAAGCTTGAGTGACTGAGCTTGAGTATTCTATAGTGTCACCTAAATCCCAGCTT
GATCCGGCTGCTAACAAAGCCCGAAAGGAAGCTGAGTTGGCTGCTGCCACCGCTGAGCAATAACTAGCAT
AACCCCTTGGGGCCTCTAAACGGGTCTTGAGGGGTTTTTTGCTGAAAGGAGGAACTATATCCGGATAACC
TGGCGTAATAGCGAAGAGGCCCGCACCGATCGCCCTTCCCAACAGTTGCGCAGCCTGAATGGCGAATGGA
AATTGTAAACGTTAATATTTTGTTAAAATTCGCGTTAAATATTTGTTAAATCAGCTCATTTTTTAACCAA
TAGGCCGAAATCGGCAAAATCCCTTATAAATCAAAAGAATAGACCGAGATAGGGT
[37 nt withheld, positions 1246-1282]
AAAGAACGTGGACTCCAACGTCAAAGG
[35 nt withheld, positions 1310-1344]
AGCTTGCATGCCTGCAGGTCGGAAGCATAAAGTGTAAAGCCTGGGGTGCCTAATGAGTGAGCTAACTCAC
ATTAATTGCGTTGCGCTCACTGCCCGCTTTCCAGTCGGGAAACCTGTCGTGCCAGCTGCATTAATGAATC
GGCCAACGCGCGGGGAGAGGCGGTTTGCGTATTGGGCGCCAGGGTGGTTTTTCTTTTCACCAGTGAGACG
GGCAACAGCTGATTGCCCTTCACCGCCTGGCCCTGAGAGAGTTGCAGCAAGCGGTCCACGCTGGTTTGCC
CCAGCAGGCGAAAATCCTGTTTGATGGTGGTTGACGGCGGGATATAACATGAGCTGTCTTCGGTATCGTC
GTATCCCACTACCGAGATATCCGCACCAACGCGCAGCCCGGACTCGGTAATGGCGCGCATTGCGCCCAGC
GCCATCTGATCGTTGGCAACCAGCATCGCAGTGGGAACGATGCCCTCATTCAGCATTTGCATGGTTTGTT
GAAAACCGGACATGGCACTCCAGTCGCCTTCCCGTTCCGCTATCGGCTGAATTTGATTGCGAGTGAGATA
TTTATGCCAGCCAGCCAGACGCAGACGCGCCGAGACAGAACTTAATGGGCCCGCTAACAGCGCGATTTGC
TGGTGACCCAATGCGACCAGATGCTCCACGCCCAGTCGCGTACCGTCTTCATGGGAGAAAATAATACTGT
TGATGGGTGTCTGGTCAGAGACATCAAGAAATAACGCCGGAACATTAGTGCAGGCAGCTTCCACAGCAAT
GGCATCCTGGTCATCCAGCGGATAGTTAATGATCAGCCCACTGACGCGTTGCGCGAGAAGATTGTGCACC
GCCGCTTTACAGGCTTCGACGCCGCTTCGTTCTACCATCGACACCACCACGCTGGCACCCAGTTGATCGG
CGCGAGATTTAATCGCCGCGACAATTTGCGACGGCGCGTGCAGGGCCAGACTGGAGGTGGCAACGCCAAT
CAGCAACGACTGTTTGCCCGCCAGTTGTTGTGCCACGCGGTTGGGAATGTAATTCAGCTCCGCCATCGCC
GCTTCCACTTTTTCCCGCGTTTTCGCAGAAACGTGGCTGGCCTGGTTCACCACGCGGGAAACGGTCTGAT
AAGAGACACCGGCATACTCTGCGACATCGTATAACGTTACTGGTTTCACATTCACCACCCTGAATTGACT
CTCTTCCGGGCGCTATCATGCCATACCGCGAAAGGTTTTGCACCATTCGATGGTGTCGGGTACCGAGCTC
GAATT
[32 nt withheld, positions 2610-2641]
CGGTCGAGGTGCCGTAAAGCT
[56 nt withheld, positions 2663-2718]
G
[124 nt withheld, positions 2720-2843]
CGCCTGATGCGGTATTTTCTCCTTACGCATCTGTGCGGTATTTCACACCGCATATGGTGCACTCTCAGTA
CAATCTGCTCTGATGCCGCATAGTTAAGCCAGCCCCGACACCCGCCAACACCCGCTGACGCGCCCTGACG
GGCTTGTCTGCTCCCGGCATCCGCTTACAGACAAGCTGTGACCGTCTCCGGGAGCTGCATGTGTCAGAGG
TTTTCACCGTCATCACCGAAACGCGCGAGACGAAAGGGCCTCGTGATACGCCTATTTTTATAGGTTAATG
TCATGATAATAATGGTTTCTTAGACGTCAGGTGGCACTTTTCGGGGAAATGTGCGCGGAACCCCTATTTG
TTTATTTTTCTAAATACATTCAAATATGTATCCGCTCATGAGACAATAACCCTGATAAATGCTTCAATAA
TATTGAAAAAGGAAGAGTATGAGTATTCAACATTTCCGTGTCGCCCTTATTCCCTTTTTTGCGGCATTTT
GCCTTCCTGTTTTTGCTCACCCAGAAACGCTGGTGAAAGTAAAAGATGCTGAAGATCAGTTGGGTGCACG
AGTGGGTTACATCGAACTGGATCTCAACAGCGGTAAGATCCTTGAGAGTTTTCGCCCCGAAGAACGTTTT
CCAATGATGAGCACTTTTAAAGTTCTGCTATGTCATACACTATTATCCCGTATTGACGCCGGGCAAGAGC
AACTCGGTCGCCGGGCGCGGTATTCTCAGAATGACTTGGTTGAGTACTCACCAGTCACAGAAAAGCATCT
TACGGATGGCATGACAGTAAGAGAATTATGCAGTGCTGCCATAACCATGAGTGATAACACTGCGGCCAAC
TTACTTCTGACAACGATCGGAGGACCGAAGGAGCTAACCGCTTTTTTGCACAACATGGGGGATCATGTAA
CTCGCCTTGATCGTTGGGAACCGGAGCTGAATGAAGCCATACCAAACGACGAGCGTGACACCACGATGCC
TGTAGCAATGGCAACAACGTTGCGCAAACTATTAACTGGCGAACTACTTACTCTAGCTTCCCGGCAACAA
TTAATAGACTGGATGGAGGCGGATAAAGTTGCAGGACCACTTCTGCGCTCGGCCCTTCCGGCTGGCTGGT
TTATTGCTGATAAATCTGGAGCCGGTGAGCGTGGGTCTCGCGGTATCATTGCAGCACTGGGGCCAGATGG
TAAGCCCTCCCGTATCGTAGTTATCTACACGACGGGGAGTCAGGCAACTATGGATGAACGAAATAGACAG
ATCGCTGAGATAGGTGCCTCACTGATTAAGCATTGGTAACTGTCAGACCAAGTTTACTCATATATACTTT
AGATTGATTTAAAACTTCATTTTTAATTTAAAAGGATCTAGGTGAAGATCCTTTTTGATAATCTCATGAC
CAAAATCCCTTAACGTGAGTTTTCGTTCCACTGAGCGTCAGACCCCGTAGAAAAGATCAAAGGATCTTCT
TGAGATCCTTTTTTTCTGCGCGTAATCTGCTGCTTGCAAACAAAAAAACCACCGCTACCAGCGGTGGTTT
GTTTGCCGGATCAAGAGCTACCAACTCTTTTTCCGAAGGTAACTGGCTTCAGCAGAGCGCAGATACCAAA
TACTGTCCTTCTAGTGTAGCCGTAGTTAGGCCACCACTTCAAGAACTCTGTAGCACCGCCTACATACCTC
GCTCTGCTAATCCTGTTACCAGTGGCTGCTGCCAGTGGCGATAAGTCGTGTCTTACCGGGTTGGACTCAA
GACGATAGTTACCGGATAAGGCGCAGCGGTCGGGCTGAACGGGGGGTTCGTGCACACAGCCCAGCTTGGA
GCGAACGACCTACACCGAACTGAGATACCTACAGCGTGAGCTATGAGAAAGCGCCACGCTTCCCGAAGGG
AGAAAGGCGGACAGGTATCCGGTAAGCGGCAGGGTCGGAACAGGAGAGCGCACGAGGGAGCTTCCAGGGG
GAAACGCCTGGTATCTTTATAGTCCTGTCGGGTTTCGCCACCTCTGACTTGAGCGTCGATTTTTGTGATG
CTCGTCAGGGGGGCGGAGCCTATGGAAAAACGCCAGCAACGCGGCCTTTTTACGGTTCCTGGCCTTTTGC
TGGCCTTTTGCTCACATGTTCTTTCCTGCGTTATCCCCTGATTCTGTGGATAACCGTATTACCGCCTTTG
AGTGAGCTGATACCGCTCGCCGCAGCCGAACGACCGAGCGCAGCGAGTCAGTGAGCGAGGAAGCGGAAGA
GCGCCCAATACGCAAACCGCCTCTCCCCGCGCGTTGGCCGATTCATTAATGCAGCTGAT
