Features (pLannotate 1.2.2; 23 found; start..end, strand, type, name):
     58..76      +  promoter       T7 promoter: promoter for bacteriophage T7 RNA polymerase
     76..100     +  protein_bind   lac operator: The lac repressor binds to the lac operator to inhibit transcription in E. coli. This inhibition can be relieved by adding lactose or isopropyl-β-D-thiogalactopyranoside (IPTG). lac repressor encoded by lacI
    113..135     +  RBS            RBS: efficient ribosome binding site from bacteriophage T7 gene 10 (Olins and Rangwala, 1989)
    155..172     +  CDS            7xHis (fragment): 6xHis affinity tag
    191..842     +  CDS            GST (fragment): glutathione S-transferase from Schistosoma japonicum
    941..959     -  promoter       SP6 promoter: promoter for bacteriophage SP6 RNA polymerase
    974..1023    +  CDS            SET1 (fragment): solubility-enhancement tag derived from T7 phage gene 10B
   1031..1078    +  terminator     T7 terminator: transcription terminator for bacteriophage T7 RNA polymerase
   1107..1173    +  CDS            lacZα (fragment): LacZα fragment of β-galactosidase; lacZ fragment
   1177..1398    -  rep_origin     M13 ori (fragment) (sequence partly withheld): M13 bacteriophage origin of replication; arrow indicates direction of (+) strand synthesis
   1399..1419    -  misc_feature   MCS (fragment): pUC18/19 multiple cloning site
   1418..1436    -  promoter       lac UV5 promoter (fragment): E. coli lac promoter with an "up" mutation
   1451..1472    -  protein_bind   CAP binding site: CAP binding activates transcription in the presence of cAMP. E. coli catabolite activator protein
   1485..2567    -  CDS            lacI: lac repressor; lacI; The lac repressor binds to the lac operator to inhibit transcription in E. coli. This inhibition can be relieved by adding lactose or isopropyl-β-D-thiogalactopyranoside (IPTG).
   2568..2645    -  promoter       lacIq promoter: lacI (mutant); In the lacIq allele, a single base change in the promoter boosts expression of the lacI gene about 10-fold.
   2645..2663    -  misc_feature   MCS (fragment): pUC18/19 multiple cloning site
   2664..2894    -  rep_origin     f1 ori (fragment) (sequence partly withheld): f1 bacteriophage origin of replication; arrow indicates direction of (+) strand synthesis
   2895..2994    -  misc_feature   bom (fragment): basis of mobility region from pBR322
   3096..3131    -  CDS            rop (fragment): Rop protein, which maintains plasmids at low copy number; rop
   3226..3330    +  promoter       AmpR promoter: bla
   3331..4191    +  CDS            AmpR: β-lactamase; bla; confers resistance to ampicillin, carbenicillin, and related antibiotics
   4362..4950    +  rep_origin     ori: high-copy-number ColE1/pMB1/pBR322/pUC origin of replication
   5133..55      +  CDS            lacI (fragment) (across the origin): lac repressor; lacI; The lac repressor binds to the lac operator to inhibit transcription in E. coli. This inhibition can be relieved by adding lactose or isopropyl-β-D-thiogalactopyranoside (IPTG).
>Addgene plasmid #112587 | pGAT | addgene full sequence | sequence record 220166 | Addgene NGS Result
GCCCAATACGCAAACCGCCTCTCCCCGCGCGTTGGCCGATTCATTAATGCAGCTGATTAATACGACTCAC
TATAGGGAATTGTGAGCGGATAACAATTCCTCTAGAAATAATTTTGTTTAACTTTAAGAAGGAGATATAT
CCATGAACACCATTCATCACCATCACCATCACAACACTAGTAGCAATTCCATGTCCCCTATACTAGGTTA
TTGGAAAATTAAGGGCCTTGTGCAACCCACTCGACTTCTTTTGGAATATCTTGAAGAAAAATATGAAGAG
CATTTGTATGAGCGCGATGAAGGTGATAAATGGCGAAACAAAAAGTTTGAATTGGGTTTGGAGTTTCCCA
ATCTTCCTTATTATATTGATGGTGATGTTAAATTAACACAGTCTATGGCCATCATACGTTATATAGCTGA
CAAGCACAACATGTTGGGTGGTTGTCCAAAAGAGCGTGCAGAGATTTCAATGCTTGAAGGAGCGGTTTTG
GATATTAGATACGGTGTTTCGAGAATTGCATATAGTAAAGACTTTGAAACTCTCAAAGTTGATTTTCTTA
GCAAGCTACCTGAAATGCTGAAAATGTTCGAAGATCGTTTATGTCATAAAACATATTTAAATGGTGATCA
TGTAACCCATCCTGACTTCATGTTGTATGACGCTCTTGATGTTGTTTTATACATGGACCCAATGTGCCTG
GATGCGTTCCCAAAATTAGTTTGTTTTAAAAAACGTATTGAAGCTATCCCACAAATTGATAAGTACTTGA
AATCCAGCAAGTATATAGCATGGCCTTTGCAGGGCTGGCAAGCCACGTTTGGTGGTGGCGACCATCCTCC
AACTAGTGGATCTGGTGGTGGTGGCGGCCGCCTGGTTCCGAGGCCTATCGGATCCATGGCTCGAGTTCCC
GGGCAAGCTTGAGTGACTGAGCTTGAGTATTCTATAGTGTCACCTAAATCCCAGCTTGATCCGGCTGCTA
ACAAAGCCCGAAAGGAAGCTGAGTTGGCTGCTGCCACCGCTGAGCAATAACTAGCATAACCCCTTGGGGC
CTCTAAACGGGTCTTGAGGGGTTTTTTGCTGAAAGGAGGAACTATATCCGGATAACCTGGCGTAATAGCG
AAGAGGCCCGCACCGATCGCCCTTCCCAACAGTTGCGCAGCCTGAATGGCGAATGGAAATTGTAAGCGTT
AATATTTTGTTAAAATTCGCGTTAAATTTTTGTTAAATCAGCTCATTTTTTAACCAATAGGCCGAAATCG
GCAAAATCCCTTATAAATCAAAAGAATAGACCGAGATAGGGT
[37 nt withheld, positions 1303-1339]
AAAGAACGTGGACTCCAACGTCAAAGG
[32 nt withheld, positions 1367-1398]
AGCTTGCATGCCTGCAGGTCGGAAGCATAAAGTGTAAAGCCTGGGGTGCCTAATGAGTGAGCTAACTTAC
ATTAATTGCGTTGCGCTCACTGCCCGCTTTCCAGTCGGGAAACCTGTCGTGCCAGCTGCATTAATGAATC
GGCCAACGCGCGGGGAGAGGCGGTTTGCGTATTGGGCGCCAGGGTGGTTTTTCTTTTCACCAGTGAGACG
GGCAACAGCTGATTGCCCTTCACCGCCTGGCCCTGAGAGAGTTGCAGCAAGCGGTCCACGCTGGTTTGCC
CCAGCAGGCGAAAATCCTGTTTGATGGTGGTTAACGGCGGGATATAACATGAGCTGTCTTCGGTATCGTC
GTATCCCACTACCGAGATATCCGCACCAACGCGCAGCCCGGACTCGGTAATGGCGCGCATTGCGCCCAGC
GCCATCTGATCGTTGGCAACCAGCATCGCAGTGGGAACGATGCCCTCATTCAGCATTTGCATGGTTTGTT
GAAAACCGGACATGGCACTCCAGTCGCCTTCCCGTTCCGCTATCGGCTGAATTTGATTGCGAGTGAGATA
TTTATGCCAGCCAGCCAGACGCAGACGCGCCGAGACAGAACTTAATGGGCCCGCTAACAGCGCGATTTGC
TGGTGACCCAATGCGACCAGATGCTCCACGCCCAGTCGCGTACCGTCTTCATGGGAGAAAATAATACTGT
TGATGGGTGTCTGGTCAGAGACATCAAGAAATAACGCCGGAACATTAGTGCAGGCAGCTTCCACAGCAAT
GGCATCCTGGTCATCCAGCGGATAGTTAATGATCAGCCCACTGACGCGTTGCGCGAGAAGATTGTGCACC
GCCGCTTTACAGGCTTCGACGCCGCTTCGTTCTACCATCGACACCACCACGCTGGCACCCAGTTGATCGG
CGCGAGATTTAATCGCCGCGACAATTTGCGACGGCGCGTGCAGGGCCAGACTGGAGGTGGCAACGCCAAT
CAGCAACGACTGTTTGCCCGCCAGTTGTTGTGCCACGCGGTTGGGAATGTAATTCAGCTCCGCCATCGCC
GCTTCCACTTTTTCCCGCGTTTTCGCAGAAACGTGGCTGGCCTGGTTCACCACGCGGGAAACGGTCTGAT
AAGAGACACCGGCATACTCTGCGACATCGTATAACGTTACTGGTTTCACATTCACCACCCTGAATTGACT
CTCTTCCGGGCGCTATCATGCCATACCGCGAAAGGTTTTGCACCATTCGATGGTGTCGGGTACCGAGCTC
GAATTGTGAACCATCACCCT
[91 nt withheld, positions 2679-2769]
G
[124 nt withheld, positions 2771-2894]
CCTGATGCGGTATTTTCTCCTTACGCATCTGTGCGGTATTTCACACCGCATATGGTGCACTCTCAGTACA
ATCTGCTCTGATGCCGCATAGTTAAGCCAGCCCCGACACCCGCCAACACCCGCTGACGCGCCCTGACGGG
CTTGTCTGCTCCCGGCATCCGCTTACAGACAAGCTGTGACCGTCTCCGGGAGCTGCATGTGTCAGAGGTT
TTCACCGTCATCACCGAAACGCGCGAGACGAAAGGGCCTCGTGATACGCCTATTTTTATAGGTTAATGTC
ATGATAATAATGGTTTCTTAGACGTCAGGTGGCACTTTTCGGGGAAATGTGCGCGGAACCCCTATTTGTT
TATTTTTCTAAATACATTCAAATATGTATCCGCTCATGAGACAATAACCCTGATAAATGCTTCAATAATA
TTGAAAAAGGAAGAGTATGAGTATTCAACATTTCCGTGTCGCCCTTATTCCCTTTTTTGCGGCATTTTGC
CTTCCTGTTTTTGCTCACCCAGAAACGCTGGTGAAAGTAAAAGATGCTGAAGATCAGTTGGGTGCACGAG
TGGGTTACATCGAACTGGATCTCAACAGCGGTAAGATCCTTGAGAGTTTTCGCCCCGAAGAACGTTTTCC
AATGATGAGCACTTTTAAAGTTCTGCTATGTGGCGCGGTATTATCCCGTATTGACGCCGGGCAAGAGCAA
CTCGGTCGCCGCATACACTATTCTCAGAATGACTTGGTTGAGTACTCACCAGTCACAGAAAAGCATCTTA
CGGATGGCATGACAGTAAGAGAATTATGCAGTGCTGCCATAACCATGAGTGATAACACTGCGGCCAACTT
ACTTCTGACAACGATCGGAGGACCGAAGGAGCTAACCGCTTTTTTGCACAACATGGGGGATCATGTAACT
CGCCTTGATCGTTGGGAACCGGAGCTGAATGAAGCCATACCAAACGACGAGCGTGACACCACGATGCCTG
TAGCAATGGCAACAACGTTGCGCAAACTATTAACTGGCGAACTACTTACTCTAGCTTCCCGGCAACAATT
AATAGACTGGATGGAGGCGGATAAAGTTGCAGGACCACTTCTGCGCTCGGCCCTTCCGGCTGGCTGGTTT
ATTGCTGATAAATCTGGAGCCGGTGAGCGTGGGTCTCGCGGTATCATTGCAGCACTGGGGCCAGATGGTA
AGCCCTCCCGTATCGTAGTTATCTACACGACGGGGAGTCAGGCAACTATGGATGAACGAAATAGACAGAT
CGCTGAGATAGGTGCCTCACTGATTAAGCATTGGTAACTGTCAGACCAAGTTTACTCATATATACTTTAG
ATTGATTTAAAACTTCATTTTTAATTTAAAAGGATCTAGGTGAAGATCCTTTTTGATAATCTCATGACCA
AAATCCCTTAACGTGAGTTTTCGTTCCACTGAGCGTCAGACCCCGTAGAAAAGATCAAAGGATCTTCTTG
AGATCCTTTTTTTCTGCGCGTAATCTGCTGCTTGCAAACAAAAAAACCACCGCTACCAGCGGTGGTTTGT
TTGCCGGATCAAGAGCTACCAACTCTTTTTCCGAAGGTAACTGGCTTCAGCAGAGCGCAGATACCAAATA
CTGTTCTTCTAGTGTAGCCGTAGTTAGGCCACCACTTCAAGAACTCTGTAGCACCGCCTACATACCTCGC
TCTGCTAATCCTGTTACCAGTGGCTGCTGCCAGTGGCGATAAGTCGTGTCTTACCGGGTTGGACTCAAGA
CGATAGTTACCGGATAAGGCGCAGCGGTCGGGCTGAACGGGGGGTTCGTGCACACAGCCCAGCTTGGAGC
GAACGACCTACACCGAACTGAGATACCTACAGCGTGAGCTATGAGAAAGCGCCACGCTTCCCGAAGGGAG
AAAGGCGGACAGGTATCCGGTAAGCGGCAGGGTCGGAACAGGAGAGCGCACGAGGGAGCTTCCAGGGGGA
AACGCCTGGTATCTTTATAGTCCTGTCGGGTTTCGCCACCTCTGACTTGAGCGTCGATTTTTGTGATGCT
CGTCAGGGGGGCGGAGCCTATGGAAAAACGCCAGCAACGCGGCCTTTTTACGGTTCCTGGCCTTTTGCTG
GCCTTTTGCTCACATGTTCTTTCCTGCGTTATCCCCTGATTCTGTGGATAACCGTATTACCGCCTTTGAG
TGAGCTGATACCGCTCGCCGCAGCCGAACGACCGAGCGCAGCGAGTCAGTGAGCGAGGAAGCGGAAGAGC
